>Addgene plasmid #107905 | pWT060e | addgene full sequence | sequence record 207317 | Addgene NGS Result
GACGTCGCTAGCTGTACAAAAAAGCAGGCTTTAAAGGAACCAATTCAGTCGACTGGATCCGGTACCAAGG
TCGGGCAGGAAGAGGGCCTATTTCCCATGATTCCTTCATATTTGCATATACGATACAAGGCTGTTAGAGA
GATAATTAGAATTAATTTGACTGTAAACACAAAGATATTAGTACAAAATACGTGACGTAGAAAGTAATAA
TTTCTTGGGTAGTTTGCAGTTTTAAAATTATGTTTTAAAATGGACTATCATATGCTTACCGTAACTTGAA
AGTATTTCGATTTCTTGGCTTTATATATCTTGTGGAAAGGACGAAACACCGCAGGACGGTCACCTTTGGG
GGTTTTAGAGCTAGAAATAGCAAGTTAAAATAAGGCTAGTCCGTTATCAACTTGAAAAAGTGGCACCGAG
TCGGTGCTTTTTTTAAGCTTGGGCCGCTCGAGGTACCTCTCTACATATGACATGTGAGCAAAAGGCCAGC
AAAAGGCCAGGAACCGTAAAAAGGCCGCGTTGCTGGCGTTTTTCCATAGGCTCCGCCCCCCTGACGAGCA
TCACAAAAATCGACGCTCAAGTCAGAGGTGGCGAAACCCGACAGGACTATAAAGATACCAGGCGTTTCCC
CCTGGAAGCTCCCTCGTGCGCTCTCCTGTTCCGACCCTGCCGCTTACCGGATACCTGTCCGCCTTTCTCC
CTTCGGGAAGCGTGGCGCTTTCTCATAGCTCACGCTGTAGGTATCTCAGTTCGGTGTAGGTCGTTCGCTC
CAAGCTGGGCTGTGTGCACGAACCCCCCGTTCAGCCCGACCGCTGCGCCTTATCCGGTAACTATCGTCTT
GAGTCCAACCCGGTAAGACACGACTTATCGCCACTGGCAGCAGCCACTGGTAACAGGATTAGCAGAGCGA
GGTATGTAGGCGGTGCTACAGAGTTCTTGAAGTGGTGGCCTAACTACGGCTACACTAGAAGAACAGTATT
TGGTATCTGCGCTCTGCTGAAGCCAGTTACCTTCGGAAAAAGAGTTGGTAGCTCTTGATCCGGCAAACAA
ACCACCGCTGGTAGCGGTGGTTTTTTTGTTTGCAAGCAGCAGATTACGCGCAGAAAAAAAGGATCTCAAG
AAGATCCTTTGATCTTTTCTACGGGGTCTGACGCTCAGTGGAACGAAAACTCACGTTAAGGGATTTTGGT
CATGAGATTATCAAAAAGGATCTTCACCTAGATCCTTTTAAATTAAAAATGAAGTTTTAAATCAATCTAA
AGTATATATGAGTAAACTTGGTCTGACAGTTACCAATGCTTAATCAGTGAGGCACCTATCTCAGCGATCT
GTCTATTTCGTTCATCCATAGTTGCCTGACTCCCCGTCGTGTAGATAACTACGATACGGGAGGGCTTACC
ATCTGGCCCCAGTGCTGCAATGATACCGCGAGACCCACGCTCACCGGCTCCAGATTTATCAGCAATAAAC
CAGCCAGCCGGAAGGGCCGAGCGCAGAAGTGGTCCTGCAACTTTATCCGCCTCCATCCAGTCTATTAATT
GTTGCCGGGAAGCTAGAGTAAGTAGTTCGCCAGTTAATAGTTTGCGCAACGTTGTTGCCATTGCTACAGG
CATCGTGGTGTCACGCTCGTCGTTTGGTATGGCTTCATTCAGCTCCGGTTCCCAACGATCAAGGCGAGTT
ACATGATCCCCCATGTTGTGCAAAAAAGCGGTTAGCTCCTTCGGTCCTCCGATCGTTGTCAGAAGTAAGT
TGGCCGCAGTGTTATCACTCATGGTTATGGCAGCACTGCATAATTCTCTTACTGTCATGCCATCCGTAAG
ATGCTTTTCTGTGACTGGTGAGTACTCAACCAAGTCATTCTGAGAATAGTGTATGCGGCGACCGAGTTGC
TCTTGCCCGGCGTCAATACGGGATAATACCGCGCCACATAGCAGAACTTTAAAAGTGCTCATCATTGGAA
AACGTTCTTCGGGGCGAAAACTCTCAAGGATCTTACCGCTGTTGAGATCCAGTTCGATGTAACCCACTCG
TGCACCCAACTGATCTTCAGCATCTTTTACTTTCACCAGCGTTTCTGGGTGAGCAAAAACAGGAAGGCAA
AATGCCGCAAAAAAGGGAATAAGGGCGACACGGAAATGTTGAATACTCATACTCTTCCTTTTTCAATATT
ATTGAAGCATTTATCAGGGTTATTGTCTCATGAGCGGATACATATTTGAATGTATTTAGAAAAATAAACA
AATAGGGGTTCCGCGCACATTTCCCCGAAAAGTGCCACCT
Features (pLannotate 1.2.2; 6 found; start..end, strand, type, name):
     13..30      +  protein_bind   attB1 (fragment): mutant version of attB; recombination site for the Gateway® BP reaction BP Clonase™
     82..322     +  promoter       U6 promoter: RNA polymerase III promoter for human U6 snRNA
    352..427     +  misc_RNA       gRNA scaffold: guide RNA scaffold for the Streptococcus pyogenes CRISPR/Cas9 system
    531..1119    -  rep_origin     ori: high-copy-number ColE1/pMB1/pBR322/pUC origin of replication
   1290..2150    -  CDS            AmpR: β-lactamase; bla; confers resistance to ampicillin, carbenicillin, and related antibiotics
   2151..2255    -  promoter       AmpR promoter: bla
