[The description below was written by a language model from this plasmid's Addgene catalogue record and pLannotate feature annotations shown in this document.]
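Description:
pWT060e is a small (about 2.3 kb) mammalian guide-RNA expression plasmid built on the pFYF1321 backbone. It forms part of the CAMERA2m system, a set of constructs for recording cellular events in mammalian cells, and the record assigns it to the W2m.0-3 and W2m.3-2 writing configurations. It is propagated in E. coli from a high-copy ColE1/pUC-type origin, consistent with the depositor's short origin note. Selection is with ampicillin, through a β-lactamase gene driven by its native bla promoter. The feature table shows no mammalian selection marker, reporter or nuclease gene, so the plasmid serves purely as a guide RNA donor for transient delivery.

The payload is a single RNA polymerase III cassette. A human U6 promoter lies directly upstream of a short spacer region, which is followed by the Streptococcus pyogenes Cas9 guide RNA scaffold. The spacer, designated sgRNA B, targets the human CCR5 locus. When transcribed, the sgRNA directs an S. pyogenes Cas9-derived effector to that genomic site. The effector must be supplied from a separate construct, and this record does not specify which one. In the recording scheme, the resulting changes at the targeted locus act as the stored signal. A fragment of an attB1 Gateway recombination site sits just upstream of the U6 promoter. It appears to be a remnant of the backbone's cloning history rather than a functional element, and the cloning method is recorded as unknown. The plasmid is typically co-transfected with the other CAMERA2m components into human cells for cellular recording experiments.
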