Addgene plasmid #107905: pWT060e
Purpose: W2m.0-3, W2m.3-2 plasmid. Contains U6-sgRNA B (CCR5) and is part of the CAMERA2m system for cellular recording in mammalian cells
Depositing lab: David Liu. Depositing organization: Broad Institute. Publication: Rewritable multi-event analog recording in bacterial and mammalian cells. Tang W, Liu DR. Science. 2018 Feb 15. pii: science.aap8992. doi: 10.1126/science.aap8992. PubMed 29449507.
Backbone
  Vector backbone: pFYF1321
  Vector type: Mammalian Expression
Growth in bacteria
  Bacterial resistance: Ampicillin, 100 μg/mL
  Growth temperature: 37°C
  Growth strain: DH5alpha
  Copy number: High Copy
Gene/Insert
  Gene/Insert name: U6-sgRNA B (CCR5)
  gRNA/shRNA sequence: CAGGACGGTCACCTTTGGGG
  Species: H. sapiens (human), Synthetic
  Cloning method: Unknown
Terms and licenses: Academic/Nonprofit Terms; Industry Terms: Not Available to Industry
Depositor comments: CloE1
How to cite: pWT060e was a gift from David Liu (Addgene plasmid # 107905 ; http://n2t.net/addgene:107905 ; RRID:Addgene_107905)
